Addgene plasmid #32966: p3XFlag-S2P
Purpose: For mammalian expression of human S2P with a 3x FLAG tag
Depositing lab: Ron Prywes. Depositing organization: Columbia University.
Backbone
  Vector backbone: p3XFlag-CMV-7.1
  Backbone manufacturer: Sigma
  Backbone size w/o insert (bp): 4700
  Vector type: Mammalian Expression
Growth in bacteria
  Bacterial resistance: Ampicillin, 100 μg/mL
  Growth temperature: 37°C
  Growth strain: DH5alpha
  Copy number: High Copy
Gene/Insert
  Gene/Insert name: S2P
  Species: H. sapiens (human)
  Entrez Gene: MBTPS2 (a.k.a. FLJ32174, IFAP, KFSDX, S2P)
  Promoter: CMV
  Tag / fusion protein: Flag (N terminal on backbone)
  Cloning method: Restriction Enzyme; 5′ cloning site None (unknown if destroyed); 3′ cloning site None (unknown if destroyed)
  Sequencing primers: 5′ CMV-Fwd
Terms and licenses: Academic/Nonprofit Terms; Industry Terms: Not Available to Industry
How to cite: p3XFlag-S2P was a gift from Ron Prywes (Addgene plasmid # 32966 ; http://n2t.net/addgene:32966 ; RRID:Addgene_32966)
