[The description below was written by a language model from this plasmid's Addgene catalogue record.]
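Description:
p3XFlag-S2P is a mammalian expression plasmid built on the commercial p3XFlag-CMV-7.1 backbone (about 4.7 kb without insert). It carries the human S2P coding sequence, the product of the MBTPS2 gene, also known as site-2 protease. Expression is driven by the CMV promoter, a strong constitutive viral promoter widely used for high-level transient expression in transfected mammalian cells. The backbone supplies a triple FLAG epitope at the N terminus, so the protein is produced as a 3xFLAG-S2P fusion that can be detected or immunoprecipitated with anti-FLAG antibodies without needing an S2P-specific reagent. In bacteria the plasmid is maintained at high copy number and selected with ampicillin. The record does not list a mammalian selection marker, and no feature table is available to confirm other backbone elements such as the origin of replication or polyadenylation signal.

The insert was introduced by restriction enzyme cloning, but the specific 5′ and 3′ sites are not recorded, and the insert size is not stated. S2P is a membrane-embedded metalloprotease known for intramembrane cleavage of transcription factor precursors such as SREBPs and ATF6 after their initial processing by site-1 protease. A tagged overexpression construct of this kind is therefore suited to studies of regulated intramembrane proteolysis, protein localisation, and interaction or cleavage assays in cultured cells. The record itself states only the general purpose, namely mammalian expression of human S2P with a 3xFLAG tag.
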