>Addgene plasmid #32966 | p3XFlag-S2P | addgene partial sequence | sequence record 39402 | CMV-F 5'-CGCAAATGGGCGGTAGGCGTG-3'
AGCAGAGCTCGTTAGTGAACCGTCAGAATTAACCATGGACTACAAAGACCATGACGGTGATTATAAAGAT
CATGACATCGATTACAAGGATGACGATGACAAGCTTATTCCGGTGTCGCTGGTGGTGGTGGTGGTGGGTG
GCTGGACTGTCGTCTACCTGACCGACTTGGTGCTGAAGTCATCTGTCTATTTTAAACATTCTTATGAAGA
CTGGCTGGAAAACAACGGACTGAGCATCTCCCCTTTCCACATAAGATGGCAAACTGCTGTTTTCAATCGT
GCCTTTTACAGTTGGGGACGGCGGAAAGCAAGGATGCTTTACCAATGGTTCAATTTTGGAATGGTGTTTG
GCGTAATTGCCATGTTTAGCTCATTTTTTCTCCTTGGAAAAACGCTGATGCAGACTTTGGCACAAATGAT
GGCTGACTCTCCCTCTTCTTATTCTTCCTCCTCTTCTTCCTCTTCCTCCTCTTCTTCCTCTTCCTCTTCT
TCATCTTCTTCCTCTTCCTCGCTTCACAATGAACAGGTGTTACAAGTTGTGGTTCCTGGTATAAATTTAC
CCGTCAATCAACTGACCTATTTCTTCACGGCAGTTCTCATTAGTGGTGTTGTACATGAAATTGGACATGG
GATAGCAGCTATTAGGGAACAAGTTCGATTTAATGGCTTTGGGATTTTTCTCTTCATTATTTATCCTGGA
GCATTTGTTGATCTGTTCACCACTCATTTGCAACTTATATCGCCAGTCCAGCAGCTAAGGATATTTTGTG
CAGGTATCTGGCATAATTTTGTCCTTGCACTCTTGGGTATTTTAGCTCTTGTTCTCCTCC
